Addgene plasmid #167378: pMSR:MSMEG_5073:Dendra
Purpose: C-term fluorescent fusion
Depositing lab: Keith Derbyshire & Joseph Wade. Depositing organization: Wadsworth Center, New York State Department of Health. Publication: A Mycobacterial Systems Resource for the Research Community. Judd JA, Canestrari J, Clark R, Joseph A, Lapierre P, Lasek-Nesselquist E, Mir M, Palumbo M, Smith C, Stone M, Upadhyay A, Wirth SE, Dedrick RM, Meier CG, Russell DA, Dills A, Dove E, Kester J, Wolf ID, Zhu J, Rubin ER, Fortune S, Hatfull GF, Gray TA, Wade JT, Derbyshire KM. mBio. 2021 Mar 2;12(2). pii: mBio.02401-20. doi: 10.1128/mBio.02401-20. PubMed 33653882.
Backbone
  Vector backbone: pMSR:Dendra
  Vector type: Bacterial Expression ; Integrating Mycobacterial Expression Vector attL5. T7 expression in E. coli
Growth in bacteria
  Bacterial resistance: Apramycin, 25 μg/mL
  Growth temperature: 37°C
  Growth strain: DH5alpha
  Copy number: High Copy
Gene/Insert
  Gene/Insert name: MSMEG_5073
  Species: M. smegmatis
  Promoter: pmycTetO
  Tag / fusion protein: Gly-Ala Linker/Dendra2/1x Flag Tag (C terminal on insert)
  Cloning method: Ligation Independent Cloning
  Sequencing primers: 5′ TGATAGAGTTTGTCCTCCCTATCAG; 3′ TCCATATGCACCTTGACACG
Resource information
  A portion of this plasmid was derived from a plasmid made by: CP000480.1
Terms and licenses: Academic/Nonprofit Terms; Industry Terms: Not Available to Industry
Depositor comments: 5' cloning site: AseI (destroyed), 3' cloning site: HindIII (not destroyed)
How to cite: pMSR:MSMEG_5073:Dendra was a gift from Keith Derbyshire & Joseph Wade (Addgene plasmid # 167378 ; http://n2t.net/addgene:167378 ; RRID:Addgene_167378)
