[The description below was written by a language model from this plasmid's Addgene catalogue record and pLannotate feature annotations shown in this document.]
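Description:
pMSR:MSMEG_5073:Dendra is a 5.5 kb integrating mycobacterial expression plasmid built on the pMSR:Dendra backbone, part of a systematic resource of tagged Mycobacterium smegmatis genes. In E. coli it is maintained as a high-copy plasmid through a ColE1/pUC-type origin and selected with apramycin via the aac(3)IV acetyltransferase gene, a marker that also works in mycobacteria. It carries no mycobacterial replication origin in the annotated features. Instead it encodes the mycobacteriophage L5 integrase, with flanking L5 sequence, which catalyses site-specific recombination into the L5 attachment site of the mycobacterial chromosome. This gives stable, single-copy insertion.

The payload is the M. smegmatis open reading frame MSMEG_5073, a roughly 630 bp coding sequence whose function the record does not describe. It was inserted by ligation-independent cloning and fused at its C terminus, through a Gly-Ala linker, to the green-to-red photoconvertible fluorescent protein Dendra2, followed by a single FLAG epitope. Expression in mycobacteria is driven by the pmycTetO promoter, a mycobacterial promoter containing tet operator sites. The two short "tight TRE" hits in the feature table most likely reflect these operators rather than a mammalian promoter. Such a promoter can be repressed and induced when a Tet repressor is supplied, but none is annotated on this plasmid. A T7 promoter lies just upstream of the gene and a T7 terminator fragment follows the tag, allowing expression of the same fusion in T7 polymerase-bearing E. coli.

The stated purpose is a C-terminal fluorescent fusion. This suits localisation imaging of the protein in live mycobacteria, and the FLAG tag allows antibody-based detection or purification.
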