Features (pLannotate 1.2.2; 14 found; start..end, strand, type, name):
      9..113     +  CDS            Y4104_STRCO (fragment): Protein inferred from homology: Swiss-Prot protein existence level 3. From Streptomyces coelicolor (strain ATCC BAA-471 / A3(2) / M145).
    171..190     +  promoter       tight TRE promoter (fragment): Tet-responsive promoter PTight, consisting of seven tet operator sequences followed by the minimal CMV promoter
    197..214     +  promoter       tight TRE promoter (fragment): Tet-responsive promoter PTight, consisting of seven tet operator sequences followed by the minimal CMV promoter
    228..246     +  promoter       T7 promoter: promoter for bacteriophage T7 RNA polymerase
    262..891     +  CDS            Y5073_MYCS2: Experimental evidence at protein level: Swiss-Prot protein existence level 1. From Mycolicibacterium smegmatis (strain ATCC 700084 / mc(2)155) (Mycobacterium smegmatis).
    913..1599    +  CDS            Dendra2: Dendra2 is a photoconvertible green fluorescent protein published in 2006, derived from Dendronephthya sp.. It has high acid sensitivity.
   1639..1659    +  CDS            FLAG (fragment): FLAG® epitope tag, followed by an enterokinase cleavage site
   1668..1710    +  terminator     T7 terminator (fragment): transcription terminator for bacteriophage T7 RNA polymerase
   1916..2716    +  CDS            ApmR: aminoglycoside 3-N-acetyltransferase type IV ; aac(3)IV; confers resistance to apramycin (Paget and Davies, 1996)
   2783..2800    -  misc_feature   MCS (fragment): pBluescript multiple cloning site
   2841..3429    +  rep_origin     ori: high-copy-number ColE1/pMB1/pBR322/pUC origin of replication
   3597..3625    +  misc_feature   MCS (fragment): pUC18/19 multiple cloning site
   4185..5297    +  CDS            33: VINT_BPML5 - Also known as int. Protein inferred from homology: Swiss-Prot protein existence level 3. Integrase is necessary for integration of the phage into the host genome by site-specific recombination. From Mycobacterium phage L5 (Mycobacteriophage L5).
   5359..5463    -  CDS            32 (fragment): VG32_BPML5 - Protein predicted: Swiss-Prot protein existence level 4. From Mycobacterium phage L5 (Mycobacteriophage L5).
>Addgene plasmid #167378 | pMSR:MSMEG_5073:Dendra | addgene full sequence | sequence record 332822 | Addgene NGS Result
AATATTGGATCGTCGGCACCGTCACGGCCGTGGGAGGCGGCACGATCCGCGACGTGATGATCGGCCGCAT
CCCCACGGTGCTGCGCAGTGAGCTCTACGCCATCCCGGCGTTGATCTGTGCGTTCGCACGCACAGGCCCG
GTGTGAGAAGGGTCTCTGACGAGCGGGAGAACTCCCTATCAGTGATAGAGTTTGTCCTCCCTATCAGTGA
TAGATAGGCTTAAGGAGTAATACGACTCACTATAGGGAGAAGGAGGCCATTATGGCCAGCTCAGCCGAGG
CGATCGTCACGCACGCAGAACGGTCGATCTCCGAGGACGCGATCGTCGCGGCGGCCCGCGAGCGCGCCGA
CGACATCGGCGCCGGAGCCGTCACCCCCGCGGTCGGTGCGCTGCTGAGCGTGCTGGCGCGCCTCACCGGC
GGTCGCGCCGTGGTCGAGGTCGGCACCGGCGCGGGCGTGAGCGGCCTGTGGCTGCTGTCGGGTATGCGCG
ACGACGGCGTGCTGACCACGATCGACGTCGAACCCGAGCACCAGCGCATCGCCAAGCAGGGCTTCTCCGA
GGCCGGCGTCGGGCCGGGGCGCACCCGGCTGATCAGCGGGCGCGCGCAGGAAGTGCTGACGCGCCTGGCC
GACGAGTCCTACGACCTCGTGTTCATCGACGCCGACCCGGTCGACCAGCCGCAGTTCGTGGTCGAGGGTG
TGCGTCTGTTGCGTTCGGGCGGCGCGATCGTGGTGCACCGCGCCGCGCTGGGCGGACGCGCGGGCGACGC
CGACGCGCGCGACGCCGAGGTCACCGCGGTGCGCGAGGCCGCGCGCCTGATCGCCGAGGACGAGCGGCTC
ACCCCGGTGCTCATCCCCCTCGGCGACGGCCTTCTCGCCGCCGTCCGCGACAAGCTTGGTGCGGCCGCGG
GCAACACGCCTGGCATCAATCTGATCAAGGAGGACATGCGTGTCAAGGTGCATATGGAGGGCAACGTGAA
CGGTCACGCCTTCGTGATCGAGGGGGAGGGTAAGGGTAAGCCTTACGAAGGGACCCAGACCGCCAACCTC
ACCGTCAAGGAGGGCGCCCCTCTCCCATTCTCGTACGATATCCTCACTACCGCGGTGCATTACGGGAACC
GCGTGTTCACCAAGTACCCCGAGGATATCCCTGACTACTTCAAGCAGAGCTTCCCGGAGGGATACTCCTG
GGAGCGGACGATGACCTTCGAAGACAAGGGTATCTGTACGATCCGCAGCGACATCTCGCTGGAAGGGGAC
TGTTTCTTCCAGAACGTCCGTTTCAAGGGGACCAACTTTCCGCCGAACGGCCCGGTCATGCAGAAGAAGA
CCCTCAAGTGGGAGCCGAGCACGGAGAAGCTGCACGTTCGGGACGGCCTCCTGGTCGGCAACATCAACAT
GGCGCTGCTGCTGGAAGGCGGCGGCCACTACCTATGCGACTTCAAGACCACGTACAAAGCGAAGAAGGTC
GTCCAGCTGCCCGACGCGCACTTCGTGGACCACCGCATCGAAATCCTGGGGAACGATTCGGACTACAACA
AGGTCAAGTTGTACGAGCACGCTGTGGCACGCTATAGCCCGCTCCCGTCGCAGGTCTGGTTCGAAGGCGG
CGGCGGGGAGAACCTGTATTTCCAGGACTACAAGGACGACGACGACAAGTGATTTAAATAACCCCTTGGG
GCCTCTAAACGGGTCTTGAGGGGTTTTTTGTTAACTAGCGTACGATCGAATTCCTGCAGCTCACGGTAAC
TGATGCCGTATTTGCAGTACCAGCGTACGGCCCACAGAATGATGTCACGCTGAAAATGCCGGCCTTTGAA
TGGGTTCATGTGCAGCTCCATCAGCAAAAGGGGATGATAAGTTTATCACCACCGACTATTTGCAACAGTG
CCGTTGATCGTGCTATGATCGACTGATGTCATCAGCGGTGGAGTGCAATGTCGTGCAATACGAATGGCGA
AAAGCCGAGCTCATCGGTCAGCTTCTCAACCTTGGGGTTACCCCCGGCGGTGTGCTGCTGGTCCACAGCT
CCTTCCGTAGCGTCCGGCCCCTCGAAGATGGGCCACTTGGACTGATCGAGGCCCTGCGTGCTACGCTGGG
TCCGGGAGGGACGCTCGTCATGCCCTCGTGGTCAGGTCTGGACGACGAGCCGTTCGATCCTGCCACGTCG
CCCGTTACACCGGACCTTGGAGTTGTCTCTGACACATTCTGGCGCCTGCCAAATGTAAAGCGCAGCGCCC
ATCCATTTGCCTTTGCGGCAGCGGGGCCACAGGCAGAGCAGATCATCTCTGATCCATTGCCCCTGCCACC
TTACTCGCCTGCAAGCCCGGTCGCCCGTGTCCATGAACTCGATGGGCAGGTACTTCTCCTCGGCGTGGGA
CACGATGCCAACACGACGCTGCATCTTGCCGAGTTGATGGCAAAGGTTCCCTATGGGGTGCCGAGACACT
GCACCATTCTTCAGGATGGCAAGTTGGTACGCGTCGATTATCTCGAGAATGACCACTGCTGTGAGCGCTT
TGCCTTGGCGGACAGGTGGCTCAAGGAGAAGAGCCTTCAGAAGGAAGGTCCAGTCGGTCATGCCTTTGCT
CGGTTGATCCGCTCCCGCGACATTGTGGCGACAGCCCTGGGTCAACTGGGCCGAGATCCGTTGATCTTCC
TGCATCCGCCAGAGGCGGGATGCGAAGAATGCGATGCCGCTCGCCAGTCGATTGGCTGAGCTCATGAGCG
GAGAACGAGATGACGTTGGAGGGGCAAGGTCGCGCTGATTGCTGGGGCAACACGGGGGATCCACTAGTTC
CATGAGCGTCAGACCCCGTAGAAAAGATCAAAGGATCTTCTTGAGATCCTTTTTTTCTGCGCGTAATCTG
CTGCTTGCAAACAAAAAAACCACCGCTACCAGCGGTGGTTTGTTTGCCGGATCAAGAGCTACCAACTCTT
TTTCCGAAGGTAACTGGCTTCAGCAGAGCGCAGATACCAAATACTGTCCTTCTAGTGTAGCCGTAGTTAG
GCCACCACTTCAAGAACTCTGTAGCACCGCCTACATACCTCGCTCTGCTAATCCTGTTACCAGTGGCTGC
TGCCAGTGGCGATAAGTCGTGTCTTACCGGGTTGGACTCAAGACGATAGTTACCGGATAAGGCGCAGCGG
TCGGGCTGAACGGGGGGTTCGTGCACACAGCCCAGCTTGGAGCGAACGACCTACACCGAACTGAGATACC
TACAGCGTGAGCTATGAGAAAGCGCCACGCTTCCCGAGGGGAGAAAGGCGGACAGGTATCCGGTAAGCGG
CAGGGTCGGAACAGGAGAGCGCACGAGGGAGCTTCCAGGGGGAAACGCCTGGTATCTTTATAGTCCTGTC
GGGTTTCGCCACCTCTGACTTGAGCGTCGATTTTTGTGATGCTCGTCAGGGGGGCGGAGCCTATGGAAAA
ACGCCAGCAACGCGGCCTTTTTACGGTTCCTGGCCTTTTGCTGGCCTTTTGCTCACATGTTCTTTCCTGC
GTTATCCCCTGATTCTGTGGATAACCGTATTACCGCCTTTGAGTGAGCTGATACCGCTCGCCGCAGCCGA
ACGACCGAGCGCAACGCGTGCGGCCGCGGTACCCGGGGATCCTCTAGAGTCGACCACCAAGGGCACCATC
TCTGCTTGGGCCACCCCGTTGGCCGCAGCCAGCTCGCTGAGAGCCGTGAACGACAGGGCGAACGCCAGCC
CGCCGACGGCGAGGGTTCCGACCGCTGCAACTCCCGGTGCAACCTTGTCCCGGTCTATTCTCTTCACTGC
ACCAGCTCCAATCTGGTGTGAATGCCCCTCGTCTGTTCGCGCAGGCGGGGGGCTCTATTCGTTTGTCAGC
ATCGAAAGTAGCCAGATCAGGGATGCGTTGCAACCGCGTATGCCCAGGTCAGAAGAGTCGCACAAGAGTT
GCAGACCCCTGGAAAGAAAAATGGCCAGAGGGCGAAAACACCCTCTGACCAGCGGAGCGGGCGACGGGAA
TCGAACCCGCGTAGCTAGTTTGGAAGAATGGGTGTCTGCCGACCACATATGGGCCGGTCAAGATAGGTTT
TTACCCCCTCTCGGCTGCATCCTCTAAGTGGAAAGAAATTGCAGGTCGTAGAAGCGCGTTGAAGCCTGAG
AGTTGCACAGGAGTTGCAACCCGGTAGCCTTGTTCACGACGAGAGGAGACCTAGTTGGCACGTCGCGGAT
GGGGATCGCTGAAGACTCAGCGCAGCGGGAGGATCCAAGCCTCATACGTCAACCCGCAGGACGGTGTGAG
GTACTACGCGCTGCAGACCTACGACAACAAGATGGACGCCGAAGCCTGGCTCGCGGGCGAGAAGCGGCTC
ATCGAGATGGAGACCTGGACCCCTCCACAGGACCGGGCGAAGAAGGCAGCCGCCAGCGCCATCACGCTGG
AGGAGTACACCCGGAAGTGGCTCGTGGAGCGCGACCTCGCAGACGGCACCAGGGATCTGTACAGCGGGCA
CGCGGAGCGCCGCATCTACCCGGTGCTAGGTGAAGTGGCGGTCACAGAGATGACGCCAGCTCTGGTGCGT
GCGTGGTGGGCCGGGATGGGTAGGAAGCACCCGACTGCCCGCCGGCATGCCTACAACGTCCTCCGGGCGG
TGATGAACACAGCGGTCGAGGACAAGCTGATCGCAGAGAACCCGTGCCGGATCGAGCAGAAGGCAGCCGA
TGAGCGCGACGTAGAGGCGCTGACGCCTGAGGAGCTGGACATCGTCGCCGCTGAGATCTTCGAGCACTAC
CGGATCGCGGCATACATCCTGGCGTGGACGAGCCTCCGGTTCGGAGAGCTGATCGAGCTTCGCCGCAAGG
ACATCGTGGACGACGGCATGACGATGAAGCTCCGGGTGCGCCGTGGCGCTTCCCGCGTGGGGAACAAGAT
CGTCGTTGGCAACGCCAAGACCGTCCGGTCGAAGCGTCCTGTGACGGTTCCGCCTCACGTCGCGGAGATG
ATCCGAGCGCACATGAAGGACCGTACGAAGATGAACAAGGGCCCCGAGGCATTCCTGGTGACCACGACGC
AGGGCAACCGGCTGTCGAAGTCCGCGTTCACCAAGTCGCTGAAGCGTGGCTACGCCAAGATCGGTCGGCC
GGAACTCCGCATCCACGACCTCCGCGCTGTCGGCGCTACGTTCGCCGCTCAGGCAGGTGCGACGACCAAG
GAGCTGATGGCCCGTCTCGGTCACACGACTCCTAGGATGGCGATGAAGTACCAGATGGCGTCTGAGGCCC
GCGACGAGGCTATCGCTGAGGCGATGTCCAAGCTGGCCAAGACCTCCTGAAACGCAAAAAGCCCCCCTCC
CAAGGACACTGAGTCCTAAAGAGGGGGGTTTCTTGTCAGTACGCGAAGAACCACGCCTGGCCGCGAGCGC
CAGCACCGCCGCTCTGTGCGGAGACCTGGGCACCAGCCCCGCCGCCGCCAGGAGCATTGCCGTTCCCGCC
AGAAATCTAGACGGTGACCACAACGCGCCCGCTTTGATCGGGGACGTCGA
