>Addgene plasmid #167378 | pMSR:MSMEG_5073:Dendra | depositor partial sequence | sequence record 325206 | partial
ATGGCCAGCTCAGCCGAGGCGATCGTCACGCACGCAGAACGGTCGATCTCCGAGGACGCGATCGTCGCGG
CGGCCCGCGAGCGCGCCGACGACATCGGCGCCGGAGCCGTCACCCCCGCGGTCGGTGCGCTGCTGAGCGT
GCTGGCGCGCCTCACCGGCGGTCGCGCCGTGGTCGAGGTCGGCACCGGCGCGGGCGTGAGCGGCCTGTGG
CTGCTGTCGGGTATGCGCGACGACGGCGTGCTGACCACGATCGACGTCGAACCCGAGCACCAGCGCATCG
CCAAGCAGGGCTTCTCCGAGGCCGGCGTCGGGCCGGGGCGCACCCGGCTGATCAGCGGGCGCGCGCAGGA
AGTGCTGACGCGCCTGGCCGACGAGTCCTACGACCTCGTGTTCATCGACGCCGACCCGGTCGACCAGCCG
CAGTTCGTGGTCGAGGGTGTGCGTCTGTTGCGTTCGGGCGGCGCGATCGTGGTGCACCGCGCCGCGCTGG
GCGGACGCGCGGGCGACGCCGACGCGCGCGACGCCGAGGTCACCGCGGTGCGCGAGGCCGCGCGCCTGAT
CGCCGAGGACGAGCGGCTCACCCCGGTGCTCATCCCCCTCGGCGACGGCCTTCTCGCCGCCGTCCGCGAC
